>Addgene plasmid #243079 | AiP20004 - pAAV-AiE2672m-minBG-SYFP2-WPRE3-BGHpA | addgene full sequence | sequence record 492127 | Addgene NGS Result
[72 nt withheld, positions 1-72]
T
[46 nt withheld, positions 74-119]
C
[141 nt withheld, positions 121-261]
CCTTTGACGTTGGAGTCCACGTTCTTT
[37 nt withheld, positions 289-325]
ACTCTATCTCGGGCTATTCTTTTGATTTATAAGGGATTTTGCCGATTTCGGTCTATTGGTTAAAAAATGA
GCTGATTTAACAAAAATTTAACGCGAATTTTAACAAAATATTAACGTTTACAATTTTATGGTGCACTCTC
AGTACAATCTGCTCTGATGCCGCATAGTTAAGCCAGCCCCGACACCCGCCAACACCCGCTGACGCGCCCT
GACGGGCTTGTCTGCTCCCGGCATCCGCTTACAGACAAGCTGTGACCGTCTCCGGGAGCTGCATGTGTCA
GAGGTTTTCACCGTCATCACCGAAACGCGCGAGACGAAAGGGCCTCGTGATACGCCTATTTTTATAGGTT
AATGTCATGATAATAATGGTTTCTTAGACGTCAGGTGGCACTTTTCGGGGAAATGTGCGCGGAACCCCTA
TTTGTTTATTTTTCTAAATACATTCAAATATGTATCCGCTCATGAGACAATAACCCTGATAAATGCTTCA
ATAATATTGAAAAAGGAAGAGTATGAGTATTCAACATTTCCGTGTCGCCCTTATTCCCTTTTTTGCGGCA
TTTTGCCTTCCTGTTTTTGCTCACCCAGAAACGCTGGTGAAAGTAAAAGATGCTGAAGATCAGTTGGGTG
CACGAGTGGGTTACATCGAACTGGATCTCAACAGCGGTAAGATCCTTGAGAGTTTTCGCCCCGAAGAACG
TTTTCCAATGATGAGCACTTTTAAAGTTCTGCTATGTGGCGCGGTATTATCCCGTATTGACGCCGGGCAA
GAGCAACTCGGTCGCCGCATACACTATTCTCAGAATGACTTGGTTGAGTACTCACCAGTCACAGAAAAGC
ATCTTACGGATGGCATGACAGTAAGAGAATTATGCAGTGCTGCCATAACCATGAGTGATAACACTGCGGC
CAACTTACTTCTGACAACGATCGGAGGACCGAAGGAGCTAACCGCTTTTTTGCACAACATGGGGGATCAT
GTAACTCGCCTTGATCGTTGGGAACCGGAGCTGAATGAAGCCATACCAAACGACGAGCGTGACACCACGA
TGCCTGTAGCAATGGCAACAACGTTGCGCAAACTATTAACTGGCGAACTACTTACTCTAGCTTCCCGGCA
ACAATTAATAGACTGGATGGAGGCGGATAAAGTTGCAGGACCACTTCTGCGCTCGGCCCTTCCGGCTGGC
TGGTTTATTGCTGATAAATCTGGAGCCGGTGAGCGTGGGTCTCGCGGTATCATTGCAGCACTGGGGCCAG
ATGGTAAGCCCTCCCGTATCGTAGTTATCTACACGACGGGGAGTCAGGCAACTATGGATGAACGAAATAG
ACAGATCGCTGAGATAGGTGCCTCACTGATTAAGCATTGGTAACTGTCAGACCAAGTTTACTCATATATA
CTTTAGATTGATTTAAAACTTCATTTTTAATTTAAAAGGATCTAGGTGAAGATCCTTTTTGATAATCTCA
TGACCAAAATCCCTTAACGTGAGTTTTCGTTCCACTGAGCGTCAGACCCCGTAGAAAAGATCAAAGGATC
TTCTTGAGATCCTTTTTTTCTGCGCGTAATCTGCTGCTTGCAAACAAAAAAACCACCGCTACCAGCGGTG
GTTTGTTTGCCGGATCAAGAGCTACCAACTCTTTTTCCGAAGGTAACTGGCTTCAGCAGAGCGCAGATAC
CAAATACTGTTCTTCTAGTGTAGCCGTAGTTAGGCCACCACTTCAAGAACTCTGTAGCACCGCCTACATA
CCTCGCTCTGCTAATCCTGTTACCAGTGGCTGCTGCCAGTGGCGATAAGTCGTGTCTTACCGGGTTGGAC
TCAAGACGATAGTTACCGGATAAGGCGCAGCGGTCGGGCTGAACGGGGGGTTCGTGCACACAGCCCAGCT
TGGAGCGAACGACCTACACCGAACTGAGATACCTACAGCGTGAGCTATGAGAAAGCGCCACGCTTCCCGA
AGGGAGAAAGGCGGACAGGTATCCGGTAAGCGGCAGGGTCGGAACAGGAGAGCGCACGAGGGAGCTTCCA
GGGGGAAACGCCTGGTATCTTTATAGTCCTGTCGGGTTTCGCCACCTCTGACTTGAGCGTCGATTTTTGT
GATGCTCGTCAGGGGGGCGGAGCCTATGGAAAAACGCCAGCAACGCGGCCTTTTTACGGTTCCTGGCCTT
TTGCTGGCCTTTTGCTCACATGTCCTGCAGGCAGCTGCGCGCTCGCTCGCTCACTGAGGCCGCCCGGGCG
TCGGGCGACCTTTGGTCGCCCGGCCTCAGTGAGCGAGCGAGCGCGCAGAGAGGGAGTGGCCAACTCCATC
ACTAGGGGTTCCTGCGGCCGCACGCGTGGATTGTAAACATATGCCCATCAGATCCCATTTGACAGGTGTC
TTTTTAAAAGGACAAATATCAAGCTTAAGCTGCTACAGAACTTAATCAAGTGAGTAGGGCTGTGTGCTAC
CTATTAACCAAGGCTATCTGCCTCTGGCCAATGGAAGTTCTGTGTTATCTTAAAATCAAGCCATCTGTCC
TCCTCTGACTTCCAGAGTAACTTTCTTTTCTCCTGTCTGAAGAGCCACAGCTTTGGATCCTGGAGAACTC
AGCTTCCCTTGCCTCTCCAGGGAGTGGAAGACTTTGTTTTATAAAACTTCAAATTACAATGCAATATTTC
GATAATTAAAATACTGGCTGACATTTACTGAGAGCTTACTAAGTCTCAAGCATGGCGCAAAGAATGTCTT
AAGACAATTAAATGAGACCATCCCTTCCCAGCACCGTGGAGGACTAATGGCCATTCCCATTGGCAAAGAA
ACTGGGGCTTACAGATGGCTAATACACAGCTCTGGGAAGAGTGGAACTTCAACTTGCAACATTTGATTCT
AGAGTTCATGACCTAAAGGCTGAGTATATTTGAATGTTCGAACTGGCTGGGCCTCACATAGGCTTCTTCA
AAACCTAAAGAAAGCAAAGTAACTGACTCAGAAGAAATCTGAATCTTTCAAACCAAGGGAACAGAAGCAG
AGTTCCTGTTGTCCTCTACAACCCAAAGCATCAGAGTCTTCATGGAGGATGGGTGTGGGCTGAGACCTGA
GCAGCAAGCTTCATTAAGATGTCTGAAGTCCCTACAGCCATGTCTGCACAGAGAAGAACGCCGGCGGAGC
TCGGGCTGGGCATAAAAGTCAGGGCAGAGCCATCTATTGCTTACATTTGCTTCTGGGATCCAGATCTTTC
GAAGCTAGCGCTACCGGTCGCCACCATGGTGAGCAAGGGCGAGGAGCTGTTCACCGGGGTGGTGCCCATC
CTGGTCGAGCTGGACGGCGACGTAAACGGCCACAAGTTCAGCGTGTCCGGCGAGGGCGAGGGCGATGCCA
CCTACGGCAAGCTGACCCTGAAGCTGATCTGCACCACCGGCAAGCTGCCCGTGCCCTGGCCCACCCTCGT
GACCACCCTGGGCTACGGCGTGCAGTGCTTCGCCCGCTACCCCGACCACATGAAGCAGCACGACTTCTTC
AAGTCCGCCATGCCCGAAGGCTACGTCCAGGAGCGCACCATCTTCTTCAAGGACGACGGCAACTACAAGA
CCCGCGCCGAGGTGAAGTTCGAGGGCGACACCCTGGTGAACCGCATCGAGCTGAAGGGCATCGACTTCAA
GGAGGACGGCAACATCCTGGGGCACAAGCTGGAGTACAACTACAACAGCCACAACGTCTATATCACCGCC
GACAAGCAGAAGAACGGCATCAAGGCCAACTTCAAGATCCGCCACAACATCGAGGACGGCGGCGTGCAGC
TCGCCGACCACTACCAGCAGAACACCCCCATCGGCGACGGCCCCGTGCTGCTGCCCGACAACCACTACCT
GAGCTACCAGTCCAAGCTGAGCAAAGACCCCAACGAGAAGCGCGATCACATGGTCCTGCTGGAGTTCGTG
ACCGCCGCCGGGATCACTCTCGGCATGGACGAGCTGTACAAGTAAGTCGACGGCGCGCCGCGGCCGCGAA
TTCGATATCATAATCAACCTCTGGATTACAAAATTTGTGAAAGATTGACTGGTATTCTTAACTATGTTGC
TCCTTTTACGCTATGTGGATACGCTGCTTTAATGCCTTTGTATCATGCTATTGCTTCCCGTATGGCTTTC
ATTTTCTCCTCCTTGTATAAATCCTGGTTAGTTCTTGCCACGGCGGAACTCATCGCCGCCTGCCTTGCCC
GCTGCTGGACAGGGGCTCGGCTGTTGGGCACTGACAATTCCGTGGCTCGAGAGATCTTCGACTGTGCCTT
CTAGTTGCCAGCCATCTGTTGTTTGCCCCTCCCCCGTGCCTTCCTTGACCCTGGAAGGTGCCACTCCCAC
TGTCCTTTCCTAATAAAATGAGGAAATTGCATCGCATTGTCTGAGTAGGTGTCATTCTATTCTGGGGGGT
GGGGTGGGGCAGGACAGCAAGGGGGAGGATTGGGAAGACAATAGCAGGCATGAGATCTCACGTGCGGACC
GAGCGGCCGCAGGAACCCCTAGTGATGGAGTTGGCCACTCCCTCTCTGCGCGCTCGCTCGCTCACTGAGG
CCGGGCGACCAAAGGTCGCCCGACGCCCGGGCTTTGCCCGGGCGGCCTCAGTGAGCGAGCGAGCGCGCAG
CTGCCTGCAGGGGCGCCTGATGCGGTATTTTCTCCTTACGCATCTGTGCGGTATTTCACACCGCATACGT
CAAAGCAACCATAGTACGCG
Features (pLannotate 1.2.2; 14 found; start..end, strand, type, name):
    452..501     -  misc_feature   bom (fragment): basis of mobility region from pBR322
    603..638     -  CDS            rop (fragment): Rop protein, which maintains plasmids at low copy number; rop
    733..837     +  promoter       AmpR promoter: bla
    838..1698    +  CDS            AmpR: β-lactamase; bla; confers resistance to ampicillin, carbenicillin, and related antibiotics
   1869..2457    +  rep_origin     ori: high-copy-number ColE1/pMB1/pBR322/pUC origin of replication
   2530..2557    +  repeat_region  AAV2 ITR (fragment): inverted terminal repeat of adeno-associated virus serotype 2 inverted
   2586..2613    +  repeat_region  AAV2 ITR (fragment): inverted terminal repeat of adeno-associated virus serotype 2 inverted
   3571..4287    +  CDS            SYFP2: SYFP2 is a basic (constitutively fluorescent) yellow fluorescent protein published in 2006, derived from Aequorea victoria. It is reported to be a very rapidly-maturing monomer with moderate acid sensitivity.
   4327..4484    +  misc_feature   WPRE (fragment): woodchuck hepatitis virus posttranscriptional regulatory element
   4490..4570    +  misc_feature   WPRE (fragment): woodchuck hepatitis virus posttranscriptional regulatory element
   4587..4698    +  polyA_signal   bGH poly(A) signal: bovine growth hormone polyadenylation signal
   4816..4956    +  repeat_region  AAV2 ITR: inverted terminal repeat of adeno-associated virus serotype 2 inverted
   4961..5012    -  misc_feature   bom (fragment): basis of mobility region from pBR322
   5031..451     +  rep_origin     f1 ori (across the origin) (sequence partly withheld): f1 bacteriophage origin of replication; arrow indicates direction of (+) strand synthesis
