[The description below was written by a language model from this plasmid's Addgene catalogue record and pLannotate feature annotations shown in this document.]
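Description:
AiP20004 - pAAV-AiE2672m-minBG-SYFP2-WPRE3-BGHpA is an AAV transfer plasmid built on a pAAV2 backbone and used to produce recombinant adeno-associated virus carrying an enhancer-driven fluorescent reporter. In bacteria it is maintained through a high-copy ColE1/pUC-type origin and selected with ampicillin via the bla (β-lactamase) gene and its own promoter. An f1 phage origin and small remnants of the pBR322 bom and rop regions are also present in the backbone. The full sequenced plasmid is about 5 kb.

The payload lies between AAV2 inverted terminal repeats, which are the cis elements needed for replication and packaging of the genome into AAV capsids. The downstream ITR is annotated intact, whereas the upstream one was detected only as two short fragments, a common result of automated annotation or sequencing through these structured repeats. The roughly 950 nt between the upstream ITR and the reporter carries no annotation. From the construct name, this region should hold the AiE2672m enhancer followed by a minimal beta-globin promoter (minBG), which has little activity on its own and so leaves expression dependent on the enhancer. This drives SYFP2, a rapidly maturing monomeric yellow fluorescent protein derived from Aequorea victoria. Downstream, two WPRE fragments match the shortened WPRE3 element, which boosts transcript stability and expression while saving packaging space, and a bovine growth hormone polyadenylation signal terminates the transcript.

The stated purpose is to use AiE2672m to direct AAV-mediated transgene expression in specific populations of brain cells, with SYFP2 labelling the cells where the enhancer is active. The record does not say which cell populations are targeted or where the enhancer originates.
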