Addgene plasmid #243079: AiP20004 - pAAV-AiE2672m-minBG-SYFP2-WPRE3-BGHpA
Purpose: AiE2672m is an enhancer sequence designed to drive AAV-mediated transgene expression in specific population sof brain cells.
Depositing lab: Allen Institute for Brain Science & Bosiljka Tasic. Depositing organization: Allen Institute.
Backbone
  Vector backbone: pAAV2
  Vector type: AAV
Growth in bacteria
  Bacterial resistance: Ampicillin, 100 μg/mL
  Growth temperature: 37°C
  Growth strain: NEB Stable
  Copy number: High Copy
Gene/Insert
  Gene/Insert name: SYFP2
  Species: Synthetic
  Cloning method: Gibson Cloning
Terms and licenses: Academic/Nonprofit Terms; Industry Terms: Not Available to Industry
How to cite: AiP20004 - pAAV-AiE2672m-minBG-SYFP2-WPRE3-BGHpA was a gift from Allen Institute for Brain Science & Bosiljka Tasic (Addgene plasmid # 243079 ; http://n2t.net/addgene:243079 ; RRID:Addgene_243079)
